Addgene plasmid #59147: pLX304-YAP1 _PDZ
Purpose: YAP1 mutants that harbored a deletion of the 5 amino acids
Depositing lab: William Hahn. Depositing organization: Dana-Farber Cancer Institute. Publication: KRAS and YAP1 Converge to Regulate EMT and Tumor Survival. Shao DD, Xue W, Krall EB, Bhutkar A, Piccioni F, Wang X, Schinzel AC, Sood S, Rosenbluh J, Kim JW, Zwang Y, Roberts TM, Root DE, Jacks T, Hahn WC. Cell. 2014 Jul 3;158(1):171-84. doi: 10.1016/j.cell.2014.06.004. Epub 2014 Jun 19. PubMed 24954536.
Backbone
  Vector backbone: pLX304
  Total vector size (bp): 9377
  Vector type: Mammalian Expression, Lentiviral
  Selectable markers: Blasticidin
Growth in bacteria
  Bacterial resistance: Ampicillin, 100 μg/mL
  Growth temperature: 37°C
  Growth strain: Stbl3
  Copy number: High Copy
Gene/Insert
  Gene/Insert name: YAP1
  Species: H. sapiens (human)
  Mutation: PDZ binding domain (last 5aa) deleted
  Entrez Gene: YAP1 (a.k.a. COB1, YAP, YAP-1, YAP2, YAP65, YKI)
  Promoter: CMV
  Cloning method: Gateway Cloning
  Sequencing primers: 5′ CMV-F; 3′ WPRE-R
Terms and licenses: Academic/Nonprofit Terms; Industry Terms: Not Available to Industry
How to cite: pLX304-YAP1 _PDZ was a gift from William Hahn (Addgene plasmid # 59147 ; http://n2t.net/addgene:59147 ; RRID:Addgene_59147)
