[The description below was written by a language model from this plasmid's Addgene catalogue record.]
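Description:
pLX304-YAP1 _PDZ is a lentiviral mammalian expression plasmid built on the pLX304 backbone, with a recorded total size of 9377 bp. It is maintained in bacteria as a high-copy plasmid under ampicillin selection, and the record lists a recombination-deficient strain (Stbl3) as the host, as is usual for lentiviral vectors whose repeated terminal sequences can be unstable. In mammalian cells, transduced or transfected populations are selected with blasticidin. No feature table is supplied, so the exact arrangement of viral elements is not documented here. The use of a WPRE-directed reverse sequencing primer does indicate that a woodchuck hepatitis virus post-transcriptional regulatory element, which generally enhances transcript stability and expression, lies downstream of the insert.

The payload is human YAP1, the transcriptional co-activator regulated by the Hippo pathway, carrying a deletion of its last five amino acids. This truncation removes the C-terminal PDZ-binding motif, so the encoded protein should be unable to engage PDZ-domain partners while retaining the rest of the coding sequence. The open reading frame was introduced by Gateway recombination and is driven by the CMV promoter for strong constitutive expression. The record does not state whether an epitope tag is fused to the insert.

The plasmid belongs to a set of YAP1 mutants made for a study of how KRAS and YAP1 converge on epithelial–mesenchymal transition and tumour cell survival. It is suited to stable expression of the PDZ-binding-deficient protein, allowing comparison with wild-type YAP1 or other domain mutants to test which regions are needed for YAP1 function.
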