>Addgene plasmid #59147 | pLX304-YAP1 _PDZ | addgene partial sequence | sequence record 98690 | pLX-Rev
CAGCGGGCAGGCAGGCGGCGATGAGTTCCGCCGTGGCAATAGGGAGGGGGAAAGCGAAAGTCCCGGAAAG
GAGCTGACAGGTGGTGGCAATGCCCCAACCAGTGGGGGTTGCGTCAGCAAACACAGTGCACACCACGCCA
CGTTGCCTGACAACGGGCCACAACTCCTCATAAAGAGACAGCAACCAGGATTTATACAAGGAGGAGAAAA
TGAAAGCCATACGGGAAGCAATAGCATGATACAAAGGCATTAAAGCAGCGTATCCACATAGCGTAAAAGG
AGCAACATAGTTAAGAATACCAGTCAATCTTTCACAAATTTTGTAATCCAGAGGTTGATTGTCGACTTAA
CGCGCCACCGGTTAGCGCTAGCTCATTACTACGTAGAATCGAGACCGAGGAGAGGGTTAGGGATAGGCTT
ACCAACCACTTTGTACAAGAAAGTTGGCTAGCTTTCTTTATCTAGCTTGGTGGCAGCCAAAACAGACTCC
ATGTCATTAAGGATGTCA
