>Addgene plasmid #59147 | pLX304-YAP1 _PDZ | addgene partial sequence | sequence record 98691 | pLX-Fwd
CGGTAGGCGTGTACGGTGGGAGGTCTATATAAGCAGAGCTCTCTGGCTAACTGTCGGGATCAACAAGTTT
GTACAAAAAAGTTGGCATGGATCCCGGGCAGCAGCCGCCGCCTCAACCGGCCCCCCAGGGCCAAGGGCAG
CCGCCTTCGCAGCCCCCGCAGGGGCAGGGCCCGCCGTCCGGACCCGGGCAACCGGCACCCGCGGCGACCC
AGGCGGCGCCGCAGGCACCCCCCGCCGGGCATCAGATCGTGCACGTCCGCGGGGACTCGGAGACCGACCT
GGAGGCGCTCTTCAACGCCGTCATGAACCCCAAGACGGCCAACGTGCCCCAGACCGTGCCCATGAGGCTC
CGGAAGCTGCCCGACTCCTTCTTCAAGCCGCCGGAGCCCAAATCCCA
