>Addgene plasmid #59147 | pLX304-YAP1 _PDZ | addgene partial sequence | sequence record 98728 | WPRE-R 5'-CATAGCGTAAAAGGAGCAACA-3'
AATTTTGTAATCCAGAGGTTGATTGTCGACTTAACGCGCCACCGGTTAGCGCTAGCTCATTACTACGTAG
AATCGAGACCGAGGAGAGGGTTAGGGATAGGCTTACCAACCACTTTGTACAAGAAAGTTGGCTAGCTTTC
TTTATCTAGCTTGGTGGCAGCCAAAACAGACTCCATGTCATTAAGGATGTCAGAACTCAAAGCTTCCTGC
AGACTTGGCATCAGCTCCTCTCCTTCTATGTTCATTCCATCTCCTTCCAGTGTTCCAAGGTCCACATTTG
TCCCAGGAATGGCTTCAAGGTAGTCTGGGAAACGGTTCTGCTG
